>Addgene plasmid #103267 | LSB-hsa-miR-15a-5p | depositor full sequence | sequence record 195583 | Full Sequence
AATTGAGGGGATAACGCAGGAAAGAACATGTGAGCAAAAGGCCAGCAAAAGGCCAGGAACCGTAAAAAGG
CCGCGTTGCTGGCGTTTTTCCATAGGCTCCGCCCCCCTGACGAGCATCACAAAAATCGACGCTCAAGTCA
GAGGTGGCGAAACCCGACAGGACTATAAAGATACCAGGCGTTTCCCCCTGGAAGCTCCCTCGTGCGCTCT
CCTGTTCCGACCCTGCCGCTTACCGGATACCTGTCCGCCTTTCTCCCTTCGGGAAGCGTGGCGCTTTCTC
ATAGCTCACGCTGTAGGTATCTCAGTTCGGTGTAGGTCGTTCGCTCCAAGCTGGGCTGTGTGCACGAACC
CCCCGTTCAGCCCGACCGCTGCGCCTTATCCGGTAACTATCGTCTTGAGTCCAACCCGGTAAGACACGAC
TTATCGCCACTGGCAGCAGCCACTGGTAACAGGATTAGCAGAGCGAGGTATGTAGGCGGTGCTACAGAGT
TCTTGAAGTGGTGGCCTAACTACGGCTACACTAGAAGAACAGTATTTGGTATCTGCGCTCTGCTGAAGCC
AGTTACCTTCGGAAAAAGAGTTGGTAGCTCTTGATCCGGCAAACAAACCACCGCTGGTAGCGGTGGTTTT
TTTGTTTGCAAGCAGCAGATTACGCGCAGAAAAAAAGGATCTCAAGAAGATCCTTTGATCTTTTCTACGG
GGTCTGACGCTCAGTGGAACGAAAACTCACGTTAAGGGATTTTGGTCATGAGATTATCAAAAAGGATCTT
CACCTAGATCCTTTTAAATTAAAAATGAAGTTTTAAATCAATCTAAAGTATATATGAGTAAACTTGGTCT
GACAGTTACCAATGCTTAATCAGTGAGGCACCTATCTCAGCGATCTGTCTATTTCGTTCATCCATAGTTG
CCTGACTCCCCGTCGTGTAGATAACTACGATACGGGAGGGCTTACCATCTGGCCCCAGTGCTGCAATGAT
ACCGCGAGAACCACGCTCACCGGCTCCAGATTTATCAGCAATAAACCAGCCAGCCGGAAGGGCCGAGCGC
AGAAGTGGTCCTGCAACTTTATCCGCCTCCATCCAGTCTATTAATTGTTGCCGGGAAGCTAGAGTAAGTA
GTTCGCCAGTTAATAGTTTGCGCAACGTTGTTGCCATTGCTACAGGCATCGTGGTGTCACGCTCGTCGTT
TGGTATGGCTTCATTCAGCTCCGGTTCCCAACGATCAAGGCGAGTTACATGATCCCCCATGTTGTGCAAA
AAAGCGGTTAGCTCCTTCGGTCCTCCGATCGTTGTCAGAAGTAAGTTGGCCGCAGTGTTATCACTCATGG
TTATGGCAGCACTGCATAATTCTCTTACTGTCATGCCATCCGTAAGATGCTTTTCTGTGACTGGTGAGTA
CTCAACCAAGTCATTCTGAGAATAGTGTATGCGGCGACCGAGTTGCTCTTGCCCGGCGTCAATACGGGAT
AATACCGCGCCACATAGCAGAACTTTAAAAGTGCTCATCATTGGAAAACGTTCTTCGGGGCGAAAACTCT
CAAGGATCTTACCGCTGTTGAGATCCAGTTCGATGTAACCCACTCGTGCACCCAACTGATCTTCAGCATC
TTTTACTTTCACCAGCGTTTCTGGGTGAGCAAAAACAGGAAGGCAAAATGCCGCAAAAAAGGGAATAAGG
GCGACACGGAAATGTTGAATACTCATACTCTTCCTTTTTCAATATTATTGAAGCATTTATCAGGGTTATT
GTCTCATGAGCGGATACATATTTGAATGTAGCTCCGAATTTCTCGAGGGCTTGTCGACGACGGCGGTCTC
CGTCGTCAGGATCATGAATTCGACCCGCCTGCCACCATGACCGAGTACAAGCCCACGGTGCGCCTCGCCA
CCCGCGACGACGTCCCCCGGGCCGTACGCACCCTCGCCGCCGCGTTCGCCGACTACCCCGCCACGCGCCA
CACCGTCGACCCGGACCGCCACATCGAGCGGGTCACCGAGCTGCAAGAACTCTTCCTCACGCGCGTCGGG
CTCGACATCGGCAAGGTGTGGGTCGCGGACGACGGCGCCGCGGTGGCGGTCTGGACCACGCCGGAGAGCG
TCGAAGCGGGGGCGGTGTTCGCCGAGATCGGCCCGCGCATGGCCGAGTTGAGCGGTTCCCGGCTGGCCGC
GCAGCAACAGATGGAAGGCCTCCTGGCGCCGCACCGGCCCAAGGAGCCCGCGTGGTTCCTGGCCACCGTC
GGCGTCTCGCCCGACCACCAGGGCAAGGGTCTGGGCAGCGCCGTCGTGCTCCCCGGAGTGGAGGCGGCCG
AGCGCGCCGGGGTGCCCGCCTTCCTGGAGACATCCGCGCCCCGCAACCTCCCCTTCTACGAGCGGCTCGG
CTTCACCGTCACCGCCGACGTCGAGGTGCCCGAAGGACCGCGCACCTGGTGCATGACCCGCAAGCCCGGT
GCCTGATACGCGTGAATTCACTCCTCAGGTGCAGGCTGCCTATCAGAAGGTGGTGGCTGGTGTGGCCAAT
GCCCTGGCTCACAAATACCACTGAGATCTTTTTCCCTCTGCCAAAAATTATGGGGACATCATGAAGCCCC
TTGAGCATCTGACTTCTGGCTAATAAAGGAAATTTATTTTCATTGCAATAGTGTGTTGGAATTTTTTGTG
TCTCTCACTCGGAAGGACATATGGGAGGGCAAATCATTTAAAACATCAGAATGAGTATTTGGTTTAGAGT
TTGGCAACATATGCCCATATGCTGGCTGCCATGAACAAAGGTTGGCTATAAAGAGGTCATCAGTATATGA
AACAGCCCCCTGCTGTCCATTCCTTATTCCATAGAAAAGCCTTGACTTGAGGTTAGATTTTTTTTATATT
TTGTTTTGTGTTATTTTTTTCTTTAACATCCCTAAAATTTTCCTTACATGTTTTACTAGCCAGATTTTTC
CTCCTCTCCTGACTACTCCCAGTCATAGCTGTCCCTCTTCTCTTATGGAGATCCCTCGACCTGCAGCCCA
AGCTTGAATTCTCTAGAATTACCCTGTTATCCCTATGCTTGGTTTACCGAGCTCTTATTGGTTTTCAAAC
TTCATTGACTGTGCCCAACGCGCCTGGGAGCTCACGGGGACAGCCCCCCCCCAAAGCCCCCAGGGATGTA
ATTACGTCCCTCCCCCGCTAGGGGGCAGCAGCGAGCCGCCCGGGGCTCCGCTCCGGTCCGGCGCTCCCCC
CGCATCCCCGAGCCGGCAGCGTGCGGGGACAGCCCGGGCACGGGGAAGGTGGCACGGGATCGCTTTCCTC
TGAACGCTTCTCGCTGCTCTTTGAGCCTGCAGACACCTGGGGGGATACGGGGAAAAAGCTAGGCTGAAAG
ACCGGTTCTTAGAATGACACGCGCCTGGGAGCTCACGGGGACAGCCCCCCCCCAAAGCCCCCAGGGATGT
AATTACGTCCCTCCCCCGCTAGGGGGCAGCAGCGAGCCGCCCGGGGCTCCGCTCCGGTCCGGCGCTCCCC
CCGCATCCCCGAGCCGGCAGCGTGCGGGGACAGCCCGGGCACGGGGAAGGTGGCACGGGATCGCTTTCCT
CTGAACGCTTCTCGCTGCTCTTTGAGCCTGCAGACACCTGGGGGGATACGGGGAAAAAGCTAACTTCTGA
GACGACAACTTTGTATAGAAAAGTTGGCTCCGAATTCGCCCTTGACAGCAGAGATCCAGTTTGGTTAATT
AATTGGCTCCGGTGCCCGTCAGTGGGCAGAGCGCACATCGCCCACAGTCCCCGAGAAGTTGTGGGGAGGG
GTCGGCAATTGAACCGGTGCCTAGAGAAGGTGGCGCGGGGTAAACTGGGAAAGTGATGTCGTGTACTGGC
TCCGCCTTTTTCCCGAGGGTGGGGGAGAACCGTATATAAGTGCAGTAGTCGCCGTGAACGTTCTTTTTCG
CAACGGGTTTGCCGCCAGAACACAGGTAAGTGCCGTGTGTGGTTCCCGCGGGCCTGGCCTCTTTACGGGT
TATGGCCCTTGCGTGCCTTGAATTACTTCCACCTGGCTGCAGTACGTGATTCTTGATCCCGAGCTTCGGG
TTGGAAGTGGGTGGGAGAGTTCGAGGCCTTGCGCTTAAGGAGCCCCTTCGCCTCGTGCTTGAGTTGAGGC
CTGGCCTGGGCGCTGGGGCCGCCGCGTGCGAATCTGGTGGCACCTTCGCGCCTGTCTCGCTGCTTTCGAT
AAGTCTCTAGCCATTTAAAATTTTTGATGACCTGCTGCGACGCTTTTTTTCTGGCAAGATAGTCTTGTAA
ATGCGGGCCAAGATCTGCACACTGGTATTTCGGTTTTTGGGGCCGCGGGCGGCGACGGGGCCCGTGCGTC
CCAGCGCACATGTTCGGCGAGGCGGGGCCTGCGAGCGCGGCCACCGAGAATCGGACGGGGGTAGTCTCAA
GCTGGCCGGCCTGCTCTGGTGCCTGGCCTCGCGCCGCCGTGTATCGCCCCGCCCTGGGCGGCAAGGCTGG
CCCGGTCGGCACCAGTTGCGTGAGCGGAAAGATGGCCGCTTCCCGGCCCTGCTGCAGGGAGCTCAAAATG
GAGGACGCGGCGCTCGGGAGAGCGGGCGGGTGAGTCACCCACACAAAGGAAAAGGGCCTTTCCGTCCTCA
GCCGTCGCTTCATGTGACTCCACGGAGTACCGGGCGCCGTCCAGGCACCTCGATTAGTTCTCGAGCTTTT
GGAGTACGTCGTCTTTAGGTTGGGGGGAGGGGTTTTATGCGATGGAGTTTCCCCACACTGAGTGGGTGGA
GACTGAAGTTAGGCCAGCTTGGCACTTGATGTAATTCTCCTTGGAATTTGCCCTTTTTGAGTTTGGATCT
TGGTTCATTCTCAAGCCTCAGACAGTGGTTCAAAGTTTTTTTCTTCCATTTCAGGTGTCGTGAGAAGGGC
GAATTCGACCCAAGTTTGTACAAAAAAGCAGGCTGGATCCAGGTGCCACCATGGTGAGCGAGCTGATTAA
GGAGAACATGCACATGAAGCTGTACATGGAGGGCACCGTGAACAACCACCACTTCAAGTGCACATCCGAG
GGCGAAGGCAAGCCCTACGAGGGCACCCAGACCATGAGAATCAAGGCGGTCGAGGGCGGCCCTCTCCCCT
TCGCCTTCGACATCCTGGCTACCAGCTTCATGTACGGCAGCAAAACCTTCATCAACCACACCCAGGGCAT
CCCCGACTTCTTTAAGCAGTCCTTCCCCGAGGGCTTCACATGGGAGAGAGTCACCACATACGAAGATGGG
GGCGTGCTGACCGCTACCCAGGACACCAGCCTCCAGGACGGCTGCCTCATCTACAACGTCAAGATCAGAG
GGGTGAACTTCCCATCCAACGGCCCTGTGATGCAGAAGAAAACACTCGGCTGGGAGGCCTCCACCGAGAC
ACTGTACCCCGCTGACGGCGGCCTGGAAGGCAGAGCCGACATGGCCCTGAAGCTCGTGGGCGGGGGCCAC
CTGATCTGCAACCTTAAGACCACATACAGATCCAAGAAACCCGCTAAGAACCTCAAGATGCCCGGCGTCT
ACTATGTGGACAGGAGACTGGAAAGAATCAAGGAGGCCGACAAAGAGACATACGTCGAGCAGCACGAGGT
GGCTGTGGCCAGATACTGCGACCTCCCTAGCAAACTGGGGCACAAACTTAATTGAGAATTCTACCACCCA
GCTTTCTTGTACAAAGTGGTACGTCTCAAGACCAGAGGTCTCTGCTTTCACGCTGCACAAACCATTATGT
GCTGCTACACAAACCATTATGTGCTGCTACACAAACCATTATGTGCTGCTACACAAACCATTATGTGCTG
CTACAACCAGAAGAGACCTGTGCTTCACTCCTCAGGTGCAGGCTGCCTATCAGAAGGTGGTGGCTGGTGT
GGCCAATGCCCTGGCTCACAAATACCACTGAGATCTTTTTCCCTCTGCCAAAAATTATGGGGACATCATG
AAGCCCCTTGAGCATCTGACTTCTGGCTAATAAAGGAAATTTATTTTCATTGCAATAGTGTGTTGGAATT
TTTTGTGTCTCTCACTCGGAAGGACATATGGGAGGGCAAATCATTTAAAACATCAGAATGAGTATTTGGT
TTAGAGTTTGGCAACATATGCCCATATGCTGGCTGCCATGAACAAAGGTTGGCTATAAAGAGGTCATCAG
TATATGAAACAGCCCCCTGCTGTCCATTCCTTATTCCATAGAAAAGCCTTGACTTGAGGTTAGATTTTTT
TTATATTTTGTTTTGTGTTATTTTTTTCTTTAACATCCCTAAAATTTTCCTTACATGTTTTACTAGCCAG
ATTTTTCCTCCTCTCCTGACTACTCCCAGTCATAGCTGTCCCTCTTCTCTTATGGAGATCCCGAGCGGTG
CGTTTTTATGCTTGTAGTATTGTATAATGTTTTTAAGATCCAAGCTTCTGACCTCTTCTCTTCCTCCCAC
AGGGCCTCGAGACAATTGCATCGATGGTACCAGTGAAAGTCTGCAATGAATTCGAGTTGGCGCGCCTGTC
ATTCTAAATCTCTCTTTCAGCCTAAAGCTTTTTCCCCGTATCCCCCCAGGTGTCTGCAGGCTCAAAGAGC
AGCGAGAAGCGTTCAGAGGAAAGCGATCCCGTGCCACCTTCCCCGTGCCCGGGCTGTCCCCGCACGCTGC
CGGCTCGGGGATGCGGGGGGAGCGCCGGACCGGAGCGGAGCCCCGGGCGGCTCGCTGCTGCCCCCTAGCG
GGGGAGGGACGTAATTACATCCCTGGGGGCTTTGGGAGGGGGCTGTCCCCGTGAGCTCCCAGGCGCGCCT
GTCATTCTAAATCTCTCTTTCAGCCTAAAGCTTTTTCCCCGTATCCCCCCAGGTGTCTGCAGGCTCAAAG
AGCAGCGAGAAGCGTTCAGAGGAAAGCGATCCCGTGCCACCTTCCCCGTGCCCGGGCTGTCCCCGCACGC
TGCCGGCTCGGGGATGCGGGGGGAGCGCCGGACCGGAGCGGAGCCCCGGGCGGCTCGCTGCTGCCCCCTA
GCGGGGGAGGGACGTAATTACATCCCTGGGGGCTTTGGGGGGGGGCTGTCCCCGTGAGCTCCCAGGCGCG
CCAACTCGGTACCGTATCGATGTCGACGTTAACGCTAGTGATATCAACTTTGTATAGAAAAGTTGGCTCC
GAATTCGCCCTTGACAGCAGAGATCCAGTTTGGTTAATTAATTGGCTCCGGTGCCCGTCAGTGGGCAGAG
CGCACATCGCCCACAGTCCCCGAGAAGTTGTGGGGAGGGGTCGGCAATTGAACCGGTGCCTAGAGAAGGT
GGCGCGGGGTAAACTGGGAAAGTGATGTCGTGTACTGGCTCCGCCTTTTTCCCGAGGGTGGGGGAGAACC
GTATATAAGTGCAGTAGTCGCCGTGAACGTTCTTTTTCGCAACGGGTTTGCCGCCAGAACACAGGTAAGT
GCCGTGTGTGGTTCCCGCGGGCCTGGCCTCTTTACGGGTTATGGCCCTTGCGTGCCTTGAATTACTTCCA
CCTGGCTGCAGTACGTGATTCTTGATCCCGAGCTTCGGGTTGGAAGTGGGTGGGAGAGTTCGAGGCCTTG
CGCTTAAGGAGCCCCTTCGCCTCGTGCTTGAGTTGAGGCCTGGCCTGGGCGCTGGGGCCGCCGCGTGCGA
ATCTGGTGGCACCTTCGCGCCTGTCTCGCTGCTTTCGATAAGTCTCTAGCCATTTAAAATTTTTGATGAC
CTGCTGCGACGCTTTTTTTCTGGCAAGATAGTCTTGTAAATGCGGGCCAAGATCTGCACACTGGTATTTC
GGTTTTTGGGGCCGCGGGCGGCGACGGGGCCCGTGCGTCCCAGCGCACATGTTCGGCGAGGCGGGGCCTG
CGAGCGCGGCCACCGAGAATCGGACGGGGGTAGTCTCAAGCTGGCCGGCCTGCTCTGGTGCCTGGCCTCG
CGCCGCCGTGTATCGCCCCGCCCTGGGCGGCAAGGCTGGCCCGGTCGGCACCAGTTGCGTGAGCGGAAAG
ATGGCCGCTTCCCGGCCCTGCTGCAGGGAGCTCAAAATGGAGGACGCGGCGCTCGGGAGAGCGGGCGGGT
GAGTCACCCACACAAAGGAAAAGGGCCTTTCCGTCCTCAGCCGTCGCTTCATGTGACTCCACGGAGTACC
GGGCGCCGTCCAGGCACCTCGATTAGTTCTCGAGCTTTTGGAGTACGTCGTCTTTAGGTTGGGGGGAGGG
GTTTTATGCGATGGAGTTTCCCCACACTGAGTGGGTGGAGACTGAAGTTAGGCCAGCTTGGCACTTGATG
TAATTCTCCTTGGAATTTGCCCTTTTTGAGTTTGGATCTTGGTTCATTCTCAAGCCTCAGACAGTGGTTC
AAAGTTTTTTTCTTCCATTTCAGGTGTCGTGAGAAGGGCGAATTCGACCCAAGTTTGTACAAAAAAGCAG
GCTCGCCACCATGGTGAGCAAGGGCGAGGAGCTGTTCACCGGGGTGGTGCCCATCCTGGTCGAGCTGGAC
GGCGACGTAAACGGCCACAAGTTCAGCGTGAGGGGCGAGGGCGAGGGCGATGCCACCAACGGCAAGCTGA
CCCTGAAGTTCATCTGCACCACCGGCAAGCTGCCCGTGCCCTGGCCCACCCTCGTGACCACCCTGAGCCA
CGGCGTGCAGTGCTTCGCCCGCTACCCCGACCACATGAAGCAGCACGACTTCTTCAAGTCCGCCATGCCC
GAAGGCTACGTCCAGGAGCGCACCATCTTCTTCAAGGACGACGGCACCTACAAGACCCGCGCCGAGGTGA
AGTTCGAGGGCGACACCCTAGTGAACCGCATCGAGCTGAAGGGCGTCGACTTCAAGGAGGACGGCAACAT
CCTGGGGCACAAGCTGGAGTACAACTTCAACAGCCACAACATCTATATCATGGCCGTCAAGCAGAAGAAC
GGCATCAAGGTGAACTTCAAGATCCGCCACAACGTGGAGGACGGCAGCGTGCAGCTCGCCGACCACTACC
AGCAGAACACCCCCATCGGCGACGGCCCCGTGCTGCTGCCCGACAGCCACTACCTGAGCACCCAGTCCGT
GCTGAGCAAAGACCCCAACGAGAAGCGCGATCACATGGTCCTGCTGGAGTTCCGCACCGCCGCCGGGATC
ACTCTCGGCATGGACGAGCTGTACAAGTAATACCACCCAGCTTTCTTGTACAAAGTGGTACGCGTGAATT
CACTCCTCAGGTGCAGGCTGCCTATCAGAAGGTGGTGGCTGGTGTGGCCAATGCCCTGGCTCACAAATAC
CACTGAGATCTTTTTCCCTCTGCCAAAAATTATGGGGACATCATGAAGCCCCTTGAGCATCTGACTTCTG
GCTAATAAAGGAAATTTATTTTCATTGCAATAGTGTGTTGGAATTTTTTGTGTCTCTCACTCGGAAGGAC
ATATGGGAGGGCAAATCATTTAAAACATCAGAATGAGTATTTGGTTTAGAGTTTGGCAACATATGCCCAT
ATGCTGGCTGCCATGAACAAAGGTTGGCTATAAAGAGGTCATCAGTATATGAAACAGCCCCCTGCTGTCC
ATTCCTTATTCCATAGAAAAGCCTTGACTTGAGGTTAGATTTTTTTTATATTTTGTTTTGTGTTATTTTT
TTCTTTAACATCCCTAAAATTTTCCTTACATGTTTTACTAGCCAGATTTTTCCTCCTCTCCTGACTACTC
CCAGTCATAGCTGTCCCTCTTCTCTTATGGAGATCCCTCGACCTGCAGCCCAAGCTTGGCGTAATCATGG
TCATAGCTGTTTCCTGTGTGAAATTGTTATCCGCTCACAATTCCACACAACATACGAGCCGGAAGCATAA
AGTGTAAAGCCTGGGGTGCCTAATGAGTGAGCTAACTCACATTAATTGCGTTGCGCTCACTGCCCGCTTT
CCAGTCGGGAAACCTGTCGTGCCAGCGGATCGACAGTACTAAGCTTGGTCTAATACCCAATCTCTCGTCT
TATCCAGATGTTTTATACGCCTCTGGCCCGTGTCTCAAAATCTCTGATGTTACATTGCACAAGATAAAAT
AATATCATCATGAACAATAAAACTGTCTGCTTACATAAACAGTAATACAAGGGGTGTTATGAGCCATATT
CAACGGGAAACGTCGAGGCCGCGATTAAATTCCAACATGGATGCTGATTTATATGGGTATAAATGGGCTC
GCGATAATGTCGGGCAATCAGGTGCGACAATCTATCGCTTGTATGGGAAGCCCGATGCGCCAGAGTTGTT
TCTGAAACATGGCAAAGGTAGCGTTGCCAATGATGTTACAGATGAGATGGTCAGACTAAACTGGCTGACG
GAATTTATGCCTCTTCCGACCATCAAGCATTTTATCCGTACTCCTGATGATGCATGGTTACTCACCACTG
CGATCCCCGGAAAAACAGCATTCCAGGTATTAGAAGAATATCCTGATTCAGGTGAAAATATTGTTGATGC
GCTGGCAGTGTTCCTGCGCCGGTTGCATTCGATTCCTGTTTGTAATTGTCCTTTTAACAGCGATCGCGTA
TTTCGTCTCGCTCAGGCGCAATCACGAATGAATAACGGTTTGGTTGATGCGAGTGATTTTGATGACGAGC
GTAATGGCTGGCCTGTTGAACAAGTCTGGAAAGAAATGCATAAACTTTTGCCATTCTCACCGGATTCAGT
CGTCACTCATGGTGATTTCTCACTTGATAACCTTATTTTTGACGAGGGGAAATTAATAGGTTGTATTGAT
GTTGGACGAGTCGGAATCGCAGACCGATACCAGGATCTTGCCATCCTATGGAACTGCCTCGGTGAGTTTT
CTCCTTCATTACAGAAACGGCTTTTTCAAAAATATGGTATTGATAATCCTGATATGAATAAATTGCAGTT
TCATTTGATGCTCGATGAGTTTTTCTAATCAGAATTGGTTAATTGGTTGTAACACTGGCAGAGCATTACG
CTGACTTGACGGGACGGCGCAAGCTCATGACCAAAATCCCTTAACGTGAGTTACGCGTCGTTCCACTGAG
CGTCAGAGGTATCACTAGTATTACAGAGGTAAGTTATAACAGTCGCCTAACCC
Features (pLannotate 1.2.2; 28 found; start..end, strand, type, name):
     87..675     -  rep_origin     ori: high-copy-number ColE1/pMB1/pBR322/pUC origin of replication
    846..1706    -  CDS            AmpR: β-lactamase; bla; confers resistance to ampicillin, carbenicillin, and related antibiotics
   1707..1778    -  promoter       AmpR promoter: bla
   1857..2456    +  CDS            PuroR: puromycin N-acetyltransferase; pac from Streptomyces alboniger; confers resistance to puromycin
   2461..2541    +  CDS            HBB (fragment): HBB_PONPY - Experimental evidence at transcript level: Swiss-Prot protein existence level 2. Involved in oxygen transport from the lung to the various peripheral tissues. From Pongo pygmaeus (Bornean orangutan).
   2612..2667    +  polyA_signal   β-globin poly(A) signal: rabbit β-globin polyadenylation signal (Gil and Proudfoot, 1987)
   3646..3666    +  protein_bind   attB4: mutant version of attB; core recombination site for the Gateway® BP reaction BP Clonase™
   3734..3945    +  promoter       EF-1α core promoter: core promoter for human elongation factor EF-1α
   3946..4884    +  intron         EF-1α intron A: intron upstream of the start codon of human EF-1α
   4911..4931    +  protein_bind   attB1: mutant version of attB; core recombination site for the Gateway® BP reaction BP Clonase™
   4951..5646    +  CDS            mKate2: mKate2 is a basic (constitutively fluorescent) red fluorescent protein published in 2009, derived from Entacmaea quadricolor. It is reported to be a rapidly-maturing monomer with moderate acid sensitivity.
   5666..5690    -  protein_bind   attB2: mutant version of attB; recombination site for the Gateway® BP reaction BP Clonase™
   5834..5908    +  CDS            HBB (fragment): HBB_PONPY - Experimental evidence at transcript level: Swiss-Prot protein existence level 2. Involved in oxygen transport from the lung to the various peripheral tissues. From Pongo pygmaeus (Bornean orangutan).
   5979..6034    +  polyA_signal   β-globin poly(A) signal: rabbit β-globin polyadenylation signal (Gil and Proudfoot, 1987)
   6418..6443    +  misc_feature   SA: splice acceptor site
   7115..7135    +  protein_bind   attB4: mutant version of attB; core recombination site for the Gateway® BP reaction BP Clonase™
   7203..7414    +  promoter       EF-1α core promoter: core promoter for human elongation factor EF-1α
   7415..8353    +  intron         EF-1α intron A: intron upstream of the start codon of human EF-1α
   8380..8400    +  protein_bind   attB1: mutant version of attB; core recombination site for the Gateway® BP reaction BP Clonase™
   8411..9127    +  CDS            EBFP2: EBFP2 is a basic (constitutively fluorescent) blue fluorescent protein published in 2007, derived from Aequorea victoria. It is reported to be a rapidly-maturing monomer with moderate acid sensitivity.
   9135..9159    -  protein_bind   attB2: mutant version of attB; recombination site for the Gateway® BP reaction BP Clonase™
   9163..9243    +  CDS            HBB (fragment): HBB_PONPY - Experimental evidence at transcript level: Swiss-Prot protein existence level 2. Involved in oxygen transport from the lung to the various peripheral tissues. From Pongo pygmaeus (Bornean orangutan).
   9314..9369    +  polyA_signal   β-globin poly(A) signal: rabbit β-globin polyadenylation signal (Gil and Proudfoot, 1987)
   9752..9774    -  protein_bind   lac operator (fragment): The lac repressor binds to the lac operator to inhibit transcription in E. coli. This inhibition can be relieved by adding lactose or isopropyl-β-D-thiogalactopyranoside (IPTG). lac repressor encoded by lacI
   9778..9808    -  promoter       lac promoter: promoter for the E. coli lac operon
   9823..9844    -  protein_bind   CAP binding site: CAP binding activates transcription in the presence of cAMP. E. coli catabolite activator protein
   9857..9896    -  CDS            lacI (fragment): lac repressor; lacI; The lac repressor binds to the lac operator to inhibit transcription in E. coli. This inhibition can be relieved by adding lactose or isopropyl-β-D-thiogalactopyranoside (IPTG).
  10069..10878   +  CDS            KanR: aminoglycoside phosphotransferase; aph(3')-Ia; confers resistance to kanamycin in bacteria or G418 (Geneticin®) in eukaryotes
