[The description below was written by a language model from this plasmid's Addgene catalogue record and pLannotate feature annotations shown in this document.]
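Description:
LSB-hsa-miR-15a-5p is a mammalian expression plasmid from a synthetic-biology series of fluorescent microRNA sensors, built on the "Low Sensor Backbone" (LSB). The depositor's full sequence is about 11 kb. It replicates in E. coli from a high-copy ColE1/pUC-type origin and carries both β-lactamase (ampicillin) and aph(3')-Ia (kanamycin) markers, matching the dual selection listed in the catalogue entry.

The payload consists of two parallel transcription units. Each is driven by the human EF-1α core promoter with its intron A and terminated by a rabbit β-globin polyadenylation signal, and each is flanked by attB4, attB1 and attB2 Gateway recombination scars. The first unit encodes the red fluorescent protein mKate2. According to the record, the hsa-miR-15a-5p target lies in the 3' UTR of this transcript. It is not annotated as a separate feature in the table, though it presumably falls in the unannotated stretch between the mKate2 coding region and its poly(A) signal. The second unit encodes the blue fluorescent protein EBFP2 without the target and serves as an internal reference. In cells where miR-15a-5p is active, the mKate2 transcript is repressed while EBFP2 is unaffected, so the mKate2-to-EBFP2 ratio reports miRNA activity independently of plasmid dose.

A puromycin N-acetyltransferase gene with its own β-globin poly(A) signal allows selection in mammalian cells, although no promoter for it is annotated. The three repeated poly(A) elements make the plasmid inherently unstable through recombination. The depositor also notes small insertions flanking the puromycin coding region in the physical plasmid, relative to the deposited sequence, that do not impair puromycin selection.
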