Addgene plasmid #103267: LSB-hsa-miR-15a-5p
Purpose: Used to sense miRNA activity using fluorescence based tools. hsa-miR-15a-5p target in 3' UTR of of mKate. miRNA activity can be measured by the repression of mKate2 relative to EBFP2 fluorescent proteins . Plasmid is inherently unstable; please see Depositor Comments
Depositing lab: Ron Weiss. Depositing organization: Massachusetts Institute of Technology. Publication: A mixed antagonistic/synergistic miRNA repression model enables accurate predictions of multi-input miRNA sensor activity. Gam JJ, Babb J, Weiss R. Nat Commun. 2018 Jun 22;9(1):2430. doi: 10.1038/s41467-018-04575-0. PubMed 29934631.
Backbone
  Vector backbone: Low Sensor Backbone (LSB)
  Vector type: Mammalian Expression, Synthetic Biology
Growth in bacteria
  Bacterial resistance: Ampicillin and Kanamycin, 100 & 50 μg/mL
  Growth temperature: 30°C
  Growth strain: NEB Stable
  Copy number: High Copy
Gene/Insert
  Gene/Insert name: hsa-miR-15a-5p target
  Species: H. sapiens (human)
  Entrez Gene: MIR15A (a.k.a. MIRN15A, hsa-mir-15a, miRNA15A, mir-15a)
  Promoter: EF-1a
  Cloning method: Gibson Cloning
Terms and licenses: Academic/Nonprofit Terms; Industry Terms: Not Available to Industry
Depositor comments: Please note that this plasmid is inherently unstable due to a repeating poly A element. We recommend performing a diagnostic digest on multiple colonies upon receipt. The depositors would like to note the presence of several discrepancies between the depositor sequence and physical plasmid sequence. In particular, the sequences upstream and downstream of the puromycin coding region have 10 bp insertions which do not affect the ability to perform puromycin selection. The sequences for those regions within the physical plasmids are as follows: Upstream of Puro: GAATTCGACCGCCTGTCTCAAGGTGCCACC; Downstream of Puro: GCTTTGAGACTACGCGTGAATTCACTCCTC.
How to cite: LSB-hsa-miR-15a-5p was a gift from Ron Weiss (Addgene plasmid # 103267 ; http://n2t.net/addgene:103267 ; RRID:Addgene_103267)
