>Addgene plasmid #103267 | LSB-hsa-miR-15a-5p | depositor partial sequence | sequence record 195584 | hsa-miR-15a-5p target
CACAAACCATTATGTGCTGCTA
