>Addgene plasmid #103267 | LSB-hsa-miR-15a-5p | addgene partial sequence | sequence record 270176 | mKate2-F 5'-ACCCGCTAAGAACCTCAAGA-3'
TCAAGGAGGCCGACAAAGAGACATACGTCGAGCAGCACGAGGTGGCTGTGGCCAGATACTGCGACCTCCC
TAGCAAACTGGGGCACAAACTTAATTGAGAATTCTACCACCCAGCTTTCTTGTACAAAGTGGTACGTCTC
AAGACCAGAGGTCTCTGCTTTCACGCTGCACAAACCATTATGTGCTGCTACACAAACCATTATGTGCTGC
TACACAAACCATTATGTGCTGCTACACAAACCATTATGTGCTGCTACAACCAGAAGAGACCTGTGCTTCA
CTCCTCAGGTGCAGGCTGCCTATCAGAAGGTGGTGGCTGGTGTGGCCAATGCCCTGGCTCACAAATACCA
CTGAGATCTTTTTCCCTCTGCCAAAAATTATGGGGACATCATGAAGCCCCTTGAGCATCTGACTTCTGGC
TAATAAAGGAAATTTATTTTCATTGCAATAGTGTGTTGGAATTTTTTGTGTCTCTCACTCGGAAGGACAT
ATGGGAGGGCAAATCATTTAAAACATCAGAATGAGTATTTGGTTTAGAGTTTGGCAACATATGCCCATAT
GCTGGCTGCCATGAACAAAGGTTGGCTATAAAGAGGTCATCAGTATATGAAACAGCCCCCTGCTGTCCAT
TCCTTATTCCATAGAAAAGCC
